>Addgene plasmid #218189 | pAAV-gfaABC1D-mCherry-CAAX | addgene full sequence | sequence record 430683 | Addgene NGS Result
AGCGCCCAATACGCAAACCGCCTCTCCCCGCGCGTTGGCCGATTCATTAATGCAGCTGGCACGACAGGTT
TCCCGACTGGAAAGCGGGCAGTGAGCGCAACGCAATTAATGTGAGTTAGCTCACTCATTAGGCACCCCAG
GCTTTACACTTTATGCTTCCGGCTCGTATGTTGTGTGGAATTGTGAGCGGATAACAATTTCACACAGGAA
ACAGCTATGACCATGATTACGCCAGATTTAATTAAGGCCTTAATTAGGCTGCGCGCTCGCTCGCTCACTG
AGGCCGCCCGGGCAAAGCCCGGGCGTCGGGCGACCTTTGGTCGCCCGGCCTCAGTGAGCGAGCGAGCGCG
CAGAGAGGGAGTGGCCAACTCCATCACTAGGGGTTCCTTGTAGTTAATGATTAACCCGCCATGCTACTTA
TCTACGTAGCCATGCTCTAGGAAGATCTAACATATCCTGGTGTGGAGTAGGGGACGCTGCTCTGACAGAG
GCTCGGGGGCCTGAGCTGGCTCTGTGAGCTGGGGAGGAGGCAGACAGCCAGGCCTTGTCTGCAAGCAGAC
CTGGCAGCATTGGGCTGGCCGCCCCCCAGGGCCTCCTCTTCATGCCCAGTGAATGACTCACCTTGGCACA
GACACAATGTTCGGGGTGGGCACAGTGCCTGCTTCCCGCCGCACCCCAGCCCCCCTCAAATGCCTTCCGA
GAAGCCCATTGAGCAGGGGGCTTGCATTGCACCCCAGCCTGACAGCCTGGCATCTTGGGATAAAAGCAGC
ACAGCCCCCTAGGGGCTGCCCTTGCTGTGTGGCGCCACCGGCGGTGGAGAACAAGGCTCTATTCAGCCTG
TGCCCAGGAAAGGGGATCAGGGGATGCCCAGGCATGGACAGTGGGTGGCAGGGGGGGAGAGGAGGGCTGT
CTGCTTCCCAGAAGTCCAAGGACACAAATGGGTGAGGGGAGAGCTCTCCCCATAGCTGGGCTGCGGCCCA
ACCCCACCCCCTCAGGCTATGCCAGGGGGTGTTGCCAGGGGCACCCGGGCATCGCCAGTCTAGCCCACTC
CTTCATAAAGCCCTCGCATCCCAGGAGCGAGCAGAGCCAGAGCAGGTTGGAGAGGAGACGCATCACCTCC
GCTGCTCGCAAGCTTTATTGCGGTAGTTTATCACAGTTAAATTGCTAACGCCTGACACAACAGTCTCGAA
CTTAAGCTGCAGAAGTTGGTCGTGAGGCACTGGGCAGGTAAGTATCAAGGTTACAAGACAGGTTTAAGGA
GACCAATAGAAACTGGGCTTGTCGAGACAGAGAAGACTCTTGCGTTTCTGATAGGCACCTATTGGTCTTA
CTGACATCCACTTTGCCTTTCTCTCCACAGGTGTCCACTCCCAGTTCAATTACAGCTCTTAAGGCTAGAG
TACTTAATACGACTCACTATAGGCTAGCCTCGAGCTCAAGCTTCGAATTCTGCAGTCGACGCCACCATGG
TGAGCAAGGGCGAGGAGGATAACATGGCCATCATCAAGGAGTTCATGCGCTTCAAGGTGCACATGGAGGG
CTCCGTGAACGGCCACGAGTTCGAGATCGAGGGCGAGGGCGAGGGCCGCCCCTACGAGGGCACCCAGACC
GCCAAGCTGAAGGTGACCAAGGGTGGCCCCCTGCCCTTCGCCTGGGACATCCTGTCCCCTCAGTTCATGT
ACGGCTCCAAGGCCTACGTGAAGCACCCCGCCGACATCCCCGACTACTTGAAGCTGTCCTTCCCCGAGGG
CTTCAAGTGGGAGCGCGTGATGAACTTCGAGGACGGCGGCGTGGTGACCGTGACCCAGGACTCCTCCCTG
CAGGACGGCGAGTTCATCTACAAGGTGAAGCTGCGCGGCACCAACTTCCCCTCCGACGGCCCCGTAATGC
AGAAGAAGACCATGGGCTGGGAGGCCTCCTCCGAGCGGATGTACCCCGAGGACGGCGCCCTGAAGGGCGA
GATCAAGCAGAGGCTGAAGCTGAAGGACGGCGGCCACTACGACGCTGAGGTCAAGACCACCTACAAGGCC
AAGAAGCCCGTGCAGCTGCCCGGCGCCTACAACGTCAACATCAAGTTGGACATCACCTCCCACAACGAGG
ACTACACCATCGTGGAACAGTACGAACGCGCCGAGGGCCGCCACTCCACCGGCGGCATGGACGAGCTGTA
CAAGTGCTGCATCATCCTGTAAGCGGCCGCTTCGAGCAGACATGATAAGATACATTGATGAGTTTGGACA
AACCACAACTAGAATGCAGTGAAAAAAATGCTTTATTTGTGAAATTTGTGATGCTATTGCTTTATTTGTA
ACCATTATAAGCTGCAATAAACAAGTTAACAACAACAATTGCATTCATTTTATGTTTCAGGTTCAGGGGG
AGATGTGGGAGGTTTTTTAAAGCAAGTAAAACCTCTACAAATGTGGTAAAATCGATAAGGATCTTCCTAG
AGCATGGCTACGTAGATAAGTAGCATGGCGGGTTAATCATTAACTACAAGGAACCCCTAGTGATGGAGTT
GGCCACTCCCTCTCTGCGCGCTCGCTCGCTCACTGAGGCCGGGCGACCAAAGGTCGCCCGACGCCCGGGC
TTTGCCCGGGCGGCCTCAGTGAGCGAGCGAGCGCGCAGCCTTAATTAACCTAATTCACTGGCCGTCGTTT
TACAACGTCGTGACTGGGAAAACCCTGGCGTTACCCAACTTAATCGCCTTGCAGCACATCCCCCTTTCGC
CAGCTGGCGTAATAGCGAAGAGGCCCGCACCGATCGCCCTTCCCAACAGTTGCGCAGCCTGAATGGCGAA
TGGG
[124 nt withheld, positions 2805-2928]
C
[91 nt withheld, positions 2930-3020]
A
[49 nt withheld, positions 3022-3070]
CCTTTGACGTTGGAGTCCACGTTCTTT
[37 nt withheld, positions 3098-3134]
ACCCTATCTCGGTCTATTCTTTTGATTTATAAGGGATTTTGCCGATTTCGGCCTATTGGTTAAAAAATGA
GCTGATTTAACAAAAATTTAACGCGAATTTTAACAAAATATTAACGCTTACAATTTAGGTGGCACTTTTC
GGGGAAATGTGCGCGGAACCCCTATTTGTTTATTTTTCTAAATACATTCAAATATGTATCCGCTCATGAG
ACAATAACCCTGATAAATGCTTCAATAATATTGAAAAAGGAAGAGTATGAGTATTCAACATTTCCGTGTC
GCCCTTATTCCCTTTTTTGCGGCATTTTGCCTTCCTGTTTTTGCTCACCCAGAAACGCTGGTGAAAGTAA
AAGATGCTGAAGATCAGTTGGGTGCACGAGTGGGTTACATCGAACTGGATCTCAACAGCGGTAAGATCCT
TGAGAGTTTTCGCCCCGAAGAACGTTTTCCAATGATGAGCACTTTTAAAGTTCTGCTATGTGGCGCGGTA
TTATCCCGTATTGACGCCGGGCAAGAGCAACTCGGTCGCCGCATACACTATTCTCAGAATGACTTGGTTG
AGTACTCACCAGTCACAGAAAAGCATCTTACGGATGGCATGACAGTAAGAGAATTATGCAGTGCTGCCAT
AACCATGAGTGATAACACTGCGGCCAACTTACTTCTGACAACGATCGGAGGACCGAAGGAGCTAACCGCT
TTTTTGCACAACATGGGGGATCATGTAACTCGCCTTGATCGTTGGGAACCGGAGCTGAATGAAGCCATAC
CAAACGACGAGCGTGACACCACGATGCCTGTAGCAATGGCAACAACGTTGCGCAAACTATTAACTGGCGA
ACTACTTACTCTAGCTTCCCGGCAACAATTAATAGACTGGATGGAGGCGGATAAAGTTGCAGGACCACTT
CTGCGCTCGGCCCTTCCGGCTGGCTGGTTTATTGCTGATAAATCTGGAGCCGGTGAGCGTGGGTCTCGCG
GTATCATTGCAGCACTGGGGCCAGATGGTAAGCCCTCCCGTATCGTAGTTATCTACACGACGGGGAGTCA
GGCAACTATGGATGAACGAAATAGACAGATCGCTGAGATAGGTGCCTCACTGATTAAGCATTGGTAACTG
TCAGACCAAGTTTACTCATATATACTTTAGATTGATTTAAAACTTCATTTTTAATTTAAAAGGATCTAGG
TGAAGATCCTTTTTGATAATCTCATGACCAAAATCCCTTAACGTGAGTTTTCGTTCCACTGAGCGTCAGA
CCCCGTAGAAAAGATCAAAGGATCTTCTTGAGATCCTTTTTTTCTGCGCGTAATCTGCTGCTTGCAAACA
AAAAAACCACCGCTACCAGCGGTGGTTTGTTTGCCGGATCAAGAGCTACCAACTCTTTTTCCGAAGGTAA
CTGGCTTCAGCAGAGCGCAGATACCAAATACTGTTCTTCTAGTGTAGCCGTAGTTAGGCCACCACTTCAA
GAACTCTGTAGCACCGCCTACATACCTCGCTCTGCTAATCCTGTTACCAGTGGCTGCTGCCAGTGGCGAT
AAGTCGTGTCTTACCGGGTTGGACTCAAGACGATAGTTACCGGATAAGGCGCAGCGGTCGGGCTGAACGG
GGGGTTCGTGCACACAGCCCAGCTTGGAGCGAACGACCTACACCGAACTGAGATACCTACAGCGTGAGCT
ATGAGAAAGCGCCACGCTTCCCGAAGGGAGAAAGGCGGACAGGTATCCGGTAAGCGGCAGGGTCGGAACA
GGAGAGCGCACGAGGGAGCTTCCAGGGGGAAACGCCTGGTATCTTTATAGTCCTGTCGGGTTTCGCCACC
TCTGACTTGAGCGTCGATTTTTGTGATGCTCGTCAGGGGGGCGGAGCCTATGGAAAAACGCCAGCAACGC
GGCCTTTTTACGGTTCCTGGCCTTTTGCTGGCCTTTTGCTCACATGTTCTTTCCTGCGTTATCCCCTGAT
TCTGTGGATAACCGTATTACCGCCTTTGAGTGAGCTGATACCGCTCGCCGCAGCCGAACGACCGAGCGCA
GCGAGTCAGTGAGCGAGGAAGCGGAAG
Features (pLannotate 1.2.2; 17 found; start..end, strand, type, name):
      2..94      +  CDS            lacI (fragment): lac repressor; lacI; The lac repressor binds to the lac operator to inhibit transcription in E. coli. This inhibition can be relieved by adding lactose or isopropyl-β-D-thiogalactopyranoside (IPTG).
    107..128     +  protein_bind   CAP binding site: CAP binding activates transcription in the presence of cAMP. E. coli catabolite activator protein
    143..173     +  promoter       lac promoter: promoter for the E. coli lac operon
    181..197     +  protein_bind   lac operator: The lac repressor binds to the lac operator to inhibit transcription in E. coli. This inhibition can be relieved by adding lactose or isopropyl-β-D-thiogalactopyranoside (IPTG). lac repressor encoded by lacI
    258..388     -  repeat_region  AAV2 ITR (fragment): inverted terminal repeat of adeno-associated virus serotype 2 inverted
   1228..1360    +  intron         chimeric intron: chimera between introns from human β-globin and immunoglobulin heavy chain genes
   1405..1423    +  promoter       T7 promoter: promoter for bacteriophage T7 RNA polymerase
   1429..1461    +  misc_feature   MCS (fragment): multiple cloning site
   1467..2174    +  CDS            mCherry: mCherry is a basic (constitutively fluorescent) red fluorescent protein published in 2004, derived from Discosoma sp.. It is reported to be a very rapidly-maturing monomer with low acid sensitivity.
   2216..2337    -  polyA_signal   SV40 poly(A) signal: SV40 polyadenylation signal
   2360..2428    -  CDS            large T antigen (fragment): large T antigen from SV40 (simian virus 40)
   2499..2629    +  repeat_region  AAV2 ITR (fragment): inverted terminal repeat of adeno-associated virus serotype 2 inverted
   2643..2800    +  CDS            lacZα (fragment): LacZα fragment of β-galactosidase; lacZ fragment
   2805..3233    +  rep_origin     f1 ori (sequence partly withheld): f1 bacteriophage origin of replication; arrow indicates direction of (+) strand synthesis
   3286..3390    +  promoter       AmpR promoter: bla
   3391..4251    +  CDS            AmpR: β-lactamase; bla; confers resistance to ampicillin, carbenicillin, and related antibiotics
   4422..5010    +  rep_origin     ori: high-copy-number ColE1/pMB1/pBR322/pUC origin of replication
