[The description below was written by a language model from this plasmid's Addgene catalogue record and pLannotate feature annotations shown in this document.]
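Description:
pAAV-gfaABC1D-mCherry-CAAX is an adeno-associated virus transfer plasmid built on the pZac2.1 backbone and intended for expressing a membrane-targeted red fluorescent reporter in astrocytes. In bacteria it is maintained through a high-copy ColE1/pUC-type origin and selected with ampicillin via the AmpR (β-lactamase) gene and its own promoter. An f1 phage origin and remnants of the lac region (lacI and lacZα fragments, CAP site, lac promoter and operator) are also present as backbone leftovers. The expression cassette lies between two AAV2 inverted terminal repeats, the cis elements required for replication and packaging of the intervening DNA into AAV particles when helper functions are supplied. Both are annotated as fragments.

According to the catalogue entry, expression is driven by gfaABC1D, a compact GFAP-derived promoter commonly used for astrocyte-selective expression. The automated feature table does not annotate this promoter, but there is an unannotated stretch between the upstream ITR and the chimeric intron where it would be expected to sit. Downstream come a chimeric β-globin/immunoglobulin intron, which generally improves transcript processing and expression, a T7 promoter and a multiple cloning site remnant, then the mCherry coding sequence and an SV40 polyadenylation signal. The CAAX motif named in the insert is not separately annotated. It is a short C-terminal prenylation signal that tethers the fluorescent protein to the plasma membrane, which helps reveal fine cellular processes. The construct was deposited in connection with work on an AAV-based tool for in vivo gene editing in astrocytes. Its stated purpose is overexpression of mCherry-CAAX in astrocytes, consistent with use as a membrane label for visualising these cells.
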