Addgene plasmid #218189: pAAV-gfaABC1D-mCherry-CAAX
Purpose: To over express mCherry-CAAX under gfaABC1D promoter in astrocytes
Depositing lab: Cagla Eroglu. Depositing organization: Duke University. Publication: GEARBOCS: An Adeno Associated Virus Tool for In Vivo Gene Editing in Astrocytes. Bindu DS, Tan CX, Savage JT, Eroglu C. bioRxiv. 2023 Jan 19:2023.01.17.524433. doi: 10.1101/2023.01.17.524433. Preprint. PubMed 36711516.
Backbone
  Vector backbone: pZac2.1
  Vector type: Mammalian Expression, AAV
Growth in bacteria
  Bacterial resistance: Ampicillin, 100 μg/mL
  Growth temperature: 37°C
  Growth strain: NEB Stable
  Copy number: High Copy
Gene/Insert
  Gene/Insert name: mCherry-CAAX
Terms and licenses: Academic/Nonprofit Terms; Industry Terms: Not Available to Industry
Depositor comments: Please visit https://doi.org/10.1101/2023.01.17.524433 for bioRxiv preprint.
How to cite: pAAV-gfaABC1D-mCherry-CAAX was a gift from Cagla Eroglu (Addgene plasmid # 218189 ; http://n2t.net/addgene:218189 ; RRID:Addgene_218189)
